Addgene plasmid #24998: pcDNA-SET-FLAG-HA
Depositing lab: Judy Lieberman. Publication: The SET complex acts as a barrier to autointegration of HIV-1. Yan N, Cherepanov P, Daigle JE, Engelman A, Lieberman J. PLoS Pathog. 2009 Mar . 5(3):e1000327. 10.1371/journal.ppat.1000327 PubMed 19266025.
Backbone
  Vector backbone: pcDNA3.1
  Backbone size w/o insert (bp): 6000
  Vector type: Mammalian Expression
Growth in bacteria
  Bacterial resistance: Ampicillin, 100 μg/mL
  Growth temperature: 37°C
  Growth strain: DH5alpha
  Copy number: High Copy
Gene/Insert
  Gene/Insert name: SET (alt name: 2PP2A; IGAAD; TAF-I; I2PP2A; IPP2A2; PHAPII; TAF-IBETA)
  Species: H. sapiens (human)
  Insert size (bp): 1000
  Entrez Gene: SET (a.k.a. 2PP2A, I2PP2A, IGAAD, IPP2A2, MRD58, PHAPII, TAF-I, TAF-IBETA)
  Tag / fusion protein: FLAG (C terminal on insert); HA (C terminal on insert)
  Cloning method: Restriction Enzyme; 5′ cloning site BamHI (not destroyed); 3′ cloning site XhoI (not destroyed)
  Sequencing primers: 5′ CMV-F; 3′ BGH-rev
Terms and licenses: Academic/Nonprofit Terms; Industry Terms: Not Available to Industry
How to cite: pcDNA-SET-FLAG-HA was a gift from Judy Lieberman (Addgene plasmid # 24998 ; http://n2t.net/addgene:24998 ; RRID:Addgene_24998)
