[The description below was written by a language model from this plasmid's Addgene catalogue record and pLannotate feature annotations shown in this document.]
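Description:
pcDNA-SET-FLAG-HA is a mammalian expression plasmid built on the pcDNA3.1 backbone that carries the human SET gene (also known as TAF-I, I2PP2A or PHAPII), a multifunctional protein involved in histone chaperoning, nucleosome assembly, inhibition of protein phosphatase 2A, and regulation of the granzyme A-activated DNase NME1. The sequenced construct is about 6.3 kb. It is maintained in E. coli at high copy through a ColE1/pUC-type origin and selected with ampicillin via the bla gene. An f1 origin is also present, allowing single-stranded DNA production.

The SET coding sequence, roughly 1 kb, was inserted between BamHI and XhoI sites, both retained. It lies downstream of the human cytomegalovirus immediate-early enhancer and promoter, with the bovine growth hormone polyadenylation signal terminating the transcript. A T7 promoter between the CMV promoter and the insert permits in vitro transcription. According to the catalogue entry, the protein carries FLAG and HA epitopes in tandem at its C terminus. The automated annotation detects the FLAG sequence but does not label an HA tag, instead reporting a short partial match to an unrelated composite tag immediately after FLAG. That match and a few other small fragment hits, such as a truncated HIV-1 LTR and ble, are probably annotation artefacts. A separate SV40 early promoter drives the neomycin phosphotransferase gene with an SV40 poly(A) signal, allowing G418 selection of stably transfected mammalian cells.

The dual tag suits detection and sequential affinity purification of SET and its associated proteins. The associated publication concerns the SET complex as a barrier to HIV-1 autointegration.
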