Features (pLannotate 1.2.2; 22 found; start..end, strand, type, name):
    116..495     +  enhancer       CMV enhancer: human cytomegalovirus immediate early enhancer
    496..699     +  promoter       CMV promoter: human cytomegalovirus (CMV) immediate early promoter
    695..728     +  LTR            5' LTR (truncated) (fragment): truncated 5' long terminal repeat (LTR) from HIV-1
    744..762     +  promoter       T7 promoter: promoter for bacteriophage T7 RNA polymerase
    870..1574    +  CDS            SET (fragment): SET_HUMAN - Experimental evidence at protein level: Swiss-Prot protein existence level 1. Multitasking protein, involved in apoptosis, transcription, nucleosome assembly and histone chaperoning. Isoform 2 anti-apoptotic activity is mediated by inhibition of the GZMA-activated DNase, NME1. In the course of cytotoxic T-lymphocyte (CTL)-induced apoptosis, GZMA cleaves SET, disrupting its binding to NME1 and releasing NME1 inhibition. Isoform 1 and isoform 2 are potent inhibitors of protein phosphatase 2A. Isoform 1 and isoform 2 inhibit EP300/CREBBP and PCAF- mediated acetylation of histones (HAT
   1656..1676    +  CDS            FLAG (fragment): FLAG® epitope tag, followed by an enterokinase cleavage site
   1682..1702    +  CDS            capTEV™ (fragment): composite tag for in vivo biotinylation, TEV protease cleavage, and 6xHis tagging
   1786..2010    +  polyA_signal   bGH poly(A) signal: bovine growth hormone polyadenylation signal
   2014..2035    +  promoter       SV40 promoter (fragment): SV40 enhancer and early promoter
   2056..2484    +  rep_origin     f1 ori (sequence partly withheld): f1 bacteriophage origin of replication; arrow indicates direction of (+) strand synthesis
   2498..2827    +  promoter       SV40 promoter: SV40 enhancer and early promoter
   2894..3685    +  CDS            neo: KKA2_KLEPN - Also known as kan, nptII. Experimental evidence at protein level: Swiss-Prot protein existence level 1. Resistance to kanamycin, neomycin, paromomycin, ribostamycin, butirosin and gentamicin B. From Klebsiella pneumoniae.
   3709..3867    +  CDS            ble (fragment): BLE_KLEPN - Experimental evidence at protein level: Swiss-Prot protein existence level 1. Binding protein with a strong affinity to the bleomycin family of antibiotics. Binds to CL990; an antimitotic-antibiotic compound. From Klebsiella pneumoniae.
   3862..3983    +  polyA_signal   SV40 poly(A) signal: SV40 polyadenylation signal
   4056..4072    -  protein_bind   lac operator: The lac repressor binds to the lac operator to inhibit transcription in E. coli. This inhibition can be relieved by adding lactose or isopropyl-β-D-thiogalactopyranoside (IPTG). lac repressor encoded by lacI
   4080..4110    -  promoter       lac promoter: promoter for the E. coli lac operon
   4125..4146    -  protein_bind   CAP binding site: CAP binding activates transcription in the presence of cAMP. E. coli catabolite activator protein
   4159..4251    -  CDS            lacI (fragment): lac repressor; lacI; The lac repressor binds to the lac operator to inhibit transcription in E. coli. This inhibition can be relieved by adding lactose or isopropyl-β-D-thiogalactopyranoside (IPTG).
   4434..5022    -  rep_origin     ori: high-copy-number ColE1/pMB1/pBR322/pUC origin of replication
   5193..6053    -  CDS            AmpR: β-lactamase; bla; confers resistance to ampicillin, carbenicillin, and related antibiotics
   6054..6158    -  promoter       AmpR promoter: bla
   6217..6269    -  misc_feature   bom (fragment): basis of mobility region from pBR322
>Addgene plasmid #24998 | pcDNA-SET-FLAG-HA | addgene full sequence | sequence record 152957 | Addgene NGS results
GCGAGCAAAATTTAAGCTACAACAAGGCAAGGCTTGACCGACAATTGCATGAAGAATCTGCTTAGGGTTA
GGCGTTTTGCGCTGCTTCGCGATGTACGGGCCAGATATACGCGTTGACATTGATTATTGACTAGTTATTA
ATAGTAATCAATTACGGGGTCATTAGTTCATAGCCCATATATGGAGTTCCGCGTTACATAACTTACGGTA
AATGGCCCGCCTGGCTGACCGCCCAACGACCCCCGCCCATTGACGTCAATAATGACGTATGTTCCCATAG
TAACGCCAATAGGGACTTTCCATTGACGTCAATGGGTGGAGTATTTACGGTAAACTGCCCACTTGGCAGT
ACATCAAGTGTATCATATGCCAAGTACGCCCCCTATTGACGTCAATGACGGTAAATGGCCCGCCTGGCAT
TATGCCCAGTACATGACCTTATGGGACTTTCCTACTTGGCAGTACATCTACGTATTAGTCATCGCTATTA
CCATGGTGATGCGGTTTTGGCAGTACATCAATGGGCGTGGATAGCGGTTTGACTCACGGGGATTTCCAAG
TCTCCACCCCATTGACGTCAATGGGAGTTTGTTTTGGCACCAAAATCAACGGGACTTTCCAAAATGTCGT
AACAACTCCGCCCCATTGACGCAAATGGGCGGTAGGCGTGTACGGTGGGAGGTCTATATAAGCAGAGCTC
TCTGGCTAACTAGAGAACCCACTGCTTACTGGCTTATCGAAATTAATACGACTCACTATAGGGAGACCCA
AGCTGGCTAGCGTTTAAACTTAAGCTTGGTACCGAGCTCGGATCCATGTCGGCGCAGGCGGCCAAAGTCA
GTAAAAAGGAGCTCAACTCCAACCACGACGGGGCCGACGAGACCTCAGAAAAAGAACAGCAAGAAGCGAT
TGAACACATTGATGAAGTACAAAATGAAATAGACAGACTTAATGAACAAGCCAGTGAGGAGATTTTGAAA
GTAGAACAGAAATATAACAAACTCCGCCAACCATTTTTTCAGAAGAGGTCAGAATTGATCGCCAAAATCC
CAAATTTTTGGGTAACAACATTTGTCAACCATCCACAAGTGTCTGCACTGCTTGGGGAGGAAGATGAAGA
GGCACTGCATTATTTGACCAGAGTTGAAGTGACAGAATTTGAAGATATTAAATCAGGTTACAGAATAGAT
TTTTATTTTGATGAAAATCCTTACTTTGAAAATAAAGTTCTCTCCAAAGAATTTCATCTGAATGAGAGTG
GTGATCCATCTTCGAAGTCCACCGAAATCAAATGGAAATCTGGAAAGGATTTGACGAAACGTTCGAGTCA
AACGCAGAATAAAGCCAGCAGGAAGAGGCAGCATGAGGAACCAGAGAGCTTCTTTACCTGGTTTACTGAC
CATTCTGATGCAGGTGCTGATGAGTTAGGAGAGGTCATCAAAGATGATATTTGGCCAAACCCATTACAGT
ACTACTTGGTTCCCGATATGGATGATGAAGAAGGAGAAGGAGAAGAAGATGATGATGATGATGAAGAGGA
GGAAGGATTAGAAGATATTGACGAAGAAGGGGATGAGGATGAAGGTGAAGAAGATGAAGATGATGATGAA
GGGGAGGAAGGAGAGGAGGATGAAGGAGAAGATGACCAACAGGACTACAAGGACGACGATGACAAGCTCG
ATGAGAATCTTTATTTTCAGGGCGCCGGATACCCCTACGACGTGCCCGACTACGCCTAATAGCTCGAGTC
TAGAGGGCCCGTTTAAACCCGCTGATCAGCCTCGACTGTGCCTTCTAGTTGCCAGCCATCTGTTGTTTGC
CCCTCCCCCGTGCCTTCCTTGACCCTGGAAGGTGCCACTCCCACTGTCCTTTCCTAATAAAATGAGGAAA
TTGCATCGCATTGTCTGAGTAGGTGTCATTCTATTCTGGGGGGTGGGGTGGGGCAGGACAGCAAGGGGGA
GGATTGGGAAGACAATAGCAGGCATGCTGGGGATGCGGTGGGCTCTATGGCTTCTGAGGCGGAAAGAACC
AGCTGGGGCTCTAGGGGGTATCCCC
[124 nt withheld, positions 2056-2179]
C
[91 nt withheld, positions 2181-2271]
A
[49 nt withheld, positions 2273-2321]
CCTTTGACGTTGGAGTCCACGTTCTTT
[37 nt withheld, positions 2349-2385]
ACCCTATCTCGGTCTATTCTTTTGATTTATAAGGGATTTTGCCGATTTCGGCCTATTGGTTAAAAAATGA
GCTGATTTAACAAAAATTTAACGCGAATTAATTCTGTGGAATGTGTGTCAGTTAGGGTGTGGAAAGTCCC
CAGGCTCCCCAGCAGGCAGAAGTATGCAAAGCATGCATCTCAATTAGTCAGCAACCAGGTGTGGAAAGTC
CCCAGGCTCCCCAGCAGGCAGAAGTATGCAAAGCATGCATCTCAATTAGTCAGCAACCATAGTCCCGCCC
CTAACTCCGCCCATCCCGCCCCTAACTCCGCCCAGTTCCGCCCATTCTCCGCCCCATGGCTGACTAATTT
TTTTTATTTATGCAGAGGCCGAGGCCGCCTCTGCCTCTGAGCTATTCCAGAAGTAGTGAGGAGGCTTTTT
TGGAGGCCTAGGCTTTTGCAAAAAGCTCCCGGGAGCTTGTATATCCATTTTCGGATCTGATCAAGAGACA
GGATGAGGATCGTTTCGCATGATTGAACAAGATGGATTGCACGCAGGTTCTCCGGCCGCTTGGGTGGAGA
GGCTATTCGGCTATGACTGGGCACAACAGACAATCGGCTGCTCTGATGCCGCCGTGTTCCGGCTGTCAGC
GCAGGGGCGCCCGGTTCTTTTTGTCAAGACCGACCTGTCCGGTGCCCTGAATGAACTGCAGGACGAGGCA
GCGCGGCTATCGTGGCTGGCCACGACGGGCGTTCCTTGCGCAGCTGTGCTCGACGTTGTCACTGAAGCGG
GAAGGGACTGGCTGCTATTGGGCGAAGTGCCGGGGCAGGATCTCCTGTCATCTCACCTTGCTCCTGCCGA
GAAAGTATCCATCATGGCTGATGCAATGCGGCGGCTGCATACGCTTGATCCGGCTACCTGCCCATTCGAC
CACCAAGCGAAACATCGCATCGAGCGAGCACGTACTCGGATGGAAGCCGGTCTTGTCGATCAGGATGATC
TGGACGAAGAGCATCAGGGGCTCGCGCCAGCCGAACTGTTCGCCAGGCTCAAGGCGCGCATGCCCGACGG
CGAGGATCTCGTCGTGACCCATGGCGATGCCTGCTTGCCGAATATCATGGTGGAAAATGGCCGCTTTTCT
GGATTCATCGACTGTGGCCGGCTGGGTGTGGCGGACCGCTATCAGGACATAGCGTTGGCTACCCGTGATA
TTGCTGAAGAGCTTGGCGGCGAATGGGCTGACCGCTTCCTCGTGCTTTACGGTATCGCCGCTCCCGATTC
GCAGCGCATCGCCTTCTATCGCCTTCTTGACGAGTTCTTCTGAGCGGGACTCTGGGGTTCGAAATGACCG
ACCAAGCGACGCCCAACCTGCCATCACGAGATTTCGATTCCACCGCCGCCTTCTATGAAAGGTTGGGCTT
CGGAATCGTTTTCCGGGACGCCGGCTGGATGATCCTCCAGCGCGGGGATCTCATGCTGGAGTTCTTCGCC
CACCCCAACTTGTTTATTGCAGCTTATAATGGTTACAAATAAAGCAATAGCATCACAAATTTCACAAATA
AAGCATTTTTTTCACTGCATTCTAGTTGTGGTTTGTCCAAACTCATCAATGTATCTTATCATGTCTGTAT
ACCGTCGACCTCTAGCTAGAGCTTGGCGTAATCATGGTCATAGCTGTTTCCTGTGTGAAATTGTTATCCG
CTCACAATTCCACACAACATACGAGCCGGAAGCATAAAGTGTAAAGCCTGGGGTGCCTAATGAGTGAGCT
AACTCACATTAATTGCGTTGCGCTCACTGCCCGCTTTCCAGTCGGGAAACCTGTCGTGCCAGCTGCATTA
ATGAATCGGCCAACGCGCGGGGAGAGGCGGTTTGCGTATTGGGCGCTCTTCCGCTTCCTCGCTCACTGAC
TCGCTGCGCTCGGTCGTTCGGCTGCGGCGAGCGGTATCAGCTCACTCAAAGGCGGTAATACGGTTATCCA
CAGAATCAGGGGATAACGCAGGAAAGAACATGTGAGCAAAAGGCCAGCAAAAGGCCAGGAACCGTAAAAA
GGCCGCGTTGCTGGCGTTTTTCCATAGGCTCCGCCCCCCTGACGAGCATCACAAAAATCGACGCTCAAGT
CAGAGGTGGCGAAACCCGACAGGACTATAAAGATACCAGGCGTTTCCCCCTGGAAGCTCCCTCGTGCGCT
CTCCTGTTCCGACCCTGCCGCTTACCGGATACCTGTCCGCCTTTCTCCCTTCGGGAAGCGTGGCGCTTTC
TCATAGCTCACGCTGTAGGTATCTCAGTTCGGTGTAGGTCGTTCGCTCCAAGCTGGGCTGTGTGCACGAA
CCCCCCGTTCAGCCCGACCGCTGCGCCTTATCCGGTAACTATCGTCTTGAGTCCAACCCGGTAAGACACG
ACTTATCGCCACTGGCAGCAGCCACTGGTAACAGGATTAGCAGAGCGAGGTATGTAGGCGGTGCTACAGA
GTTCTTGAAGTGGTGGCCTAACTACGGCTACACTAGAAGAACAGTATTTGGTATCTGCGCTCTGCTGAAG
CCAGTTACCTTCGGAAAAAGAGTTGGTAGCTCTTGATCCGGCAAACAAACCACCGCTGGTAGCGGTGGTT
TTTTTGTTTGCAAGCAGCAGATTACGCGCAGAAAAAAAGGATCTCAAGAAGATCCTTTGATCTTTTCTAC
GGGGTCTGACGCTCAGTGGAACGAAAACTCACGTTAAGGGATTTTGGTCATGAGATTATCAAAAAGGATC
TTCACCTAGATCCTTTTAAATTAAAAATGAAGTTTTAAATCAATCTAAAGTATATATGAGTAAACTTGGT
CTGACAGTTACCAATGCTTAATCAGTGAGGCACCTATCTCAGCGATCTGTCTATTTCGTTCATCCATAGT
TGCCTGACTCCCCGTCGTGTAGATAACTACGATACGGGAGGGCTTACCATCTGGCCCCAGTGCTGCAATG
ATACCGCGAGACCCACGCTCACCGGCTCCAGATTTATCAGCAATAAACCAGCCAGCCGGAAGGGCCGAGC
GCAGAAGTGGTCCTGCAACTTTATCCGCCTCCATCCAGTCTATTAATTGTTGCCGGGAAGCTAGAGTAAG
TAGTTCGCCAGTTAATAGTTTGCGCAACGTTGTTGCCATTGCTACAGGCATCGTGGTGTCACGCTCGTCG
TTTGGTATGGCTTCATTCAGCTCCGGTTCCCAACGATCAAGGCGAGTTACATGATCCCCCATGTTGTGCA
AAAAAGCGGTTAGCTCCTTCGGTCCTCCGATCGTTGTCAGAAGTAAGTTGGCCGCAGTGTTATCACTCAT
GGTTATGGCAGCACTGCATAATTCTCTTACTGTCATGCCATCCGTAAGATGCTTTTCTGTGACTGGTGAG
TACTCAACCAAGTCATTCTGAGAATAGTGTATGCGGCGACCGAGTTGCTCTTGCCCGGCGTCAATACGGG
ATAATACCGCGCCACATAGCAGAACTTTAAAAGTGCTCATCATTGGAAAACGTTCTTCGGGGCGAAAACT
CTCAAGGATCTTACCGCTGTTGAGATCCAGTTCGATGTAACCCACTCGTGCACCCAACTGATCTTCAGCA
TCTTTTACTTTCACCAGCGTTTCTGGGTGAGCAAAAACAGGAAGGCAAAATGCCGCAAAAAAGGGAATAA
GGGCGACACGGAAATGTTGAATACTCATACTCTTCCTTTTTCAATATTATTGAAGCATTTATCAGGGTTA
TTGTCTCATGAGCGGATACATATTTGAATGTATTTAGAAAAATAAACAAATAGGGGTTCCGCGCACATTT
CCCCGAAAAGTGCCACCTGACGTCGACGGATCGGGAGATCTCCCGATCCCCTATGGTGCACTCTCAGTAC
AATCTGCTCTGATGCCGCATAGTTAAGCCAGTATCTGCTCCCTGCTTGTGTGTTGGAGGTCGCTGAGTAG
TGC
