>Addgene plasmid #24998 | pcDNA-SET-FLAG-HA | addgene partial sequence | sequence record 30966 | 24998 with BGH-rev
CTAGACTCGAGCTATTAGGCGTAGTCGGGCACGTCGTAGGGGTATCCGGCGCCCTGAAAATAAAGATTCT
CATCGAGCTTGTCATCGTCGTCCTTGTAGTCCTGTTGGTCATCTTCTCCTTCATCCTCCTCTCCTTCCTC
CCCTTCATCATCATCTTCATCTTCTTCACCTTCATCCTCATCCCCTTCTTCGTCAATATCTTCTAATCCT
TCCTCCTCTTCATCATCATCATCATCTTCTTCTCCTTCTCCTTCTTCATCATCCATATCGGGAACCAAGT
AGTACTGTAATGGGTTTGGCCAAATATCATCTTTGATGACCTCTCCTAACTCATCAGCACCTGCATCAGA
ATGGTCAGTAAACCAGGTAAAGAAGCTCTCTGGTTCCTCATGCTGCCTCTTCCTGCTGGCTTTATTCTGC
GTTTGACTCGAACGTTTCGTCAAATCCTTTCCAGATTTCCATTTGATTTCGGTGGACTTCGAAGATGGAT
CACCACTCTCATTCAGATGAAATTCTTTGGAGAGAACTTTATTTTCAAAGTAAGGATTTTCATCAAAATA
AAAATCTATTCTGTAACCTGATTTAATATCTTCAAATTCTGTCACTTCAACTCTGGTCAAATAATGCAGT
GCCTCTTCATCTTCCTCCCCAAGCAGTGCAGACACTTGTGGATGGTTGACAAATGTTGTTACCCAAAAAT
TTGGGATTTTGGCGATCAATTCTGACCTCTTCTGAAAAAATGGTTGGCGGAGTTTGTTATATTTCTGTTC
TACTTTCAAAATCTCCTCACTGGCTTGTTCATTAAGTCTGTCTATTTCATTTTGTACTTCATCAATGTGT
TCAATCGCTTCTTGCTGTTCTTTTTCTGAG
